>Addgene plasmid #200877 | pSCT376: pTwinStrep-bdSUMO-ZooTsy_TnsF-Y584F | addgene full sequence | sequence record 399457 | Addgene NGS Result
TGGCGAATGGG
[124 nt withheld, positions 12-135]
C
[91 nt withheld, positions 137-227]
A
[49 nt withheld, positions 229-277]
CCTTTGACGTTGGAGTCCACGTTCTTT
[37 nt withheld, positions 305-341]
ACCCTATCTCGGTCTATTCTTTTGATTTATAAGGGATTTTGCCGATTTCGGCCTATTGGTTAAAAAATGA
GCTGATTTAACAAAAATTTAACGCGAATTTTAACAAAATATTAACGTTTACAATTTCTGGCGGCACGATG
GCATGAGATTATCAAAAAGGATCTTCACCTAGATCCTTTTAAATTAAAAATGAAGTTTTAAATCAATCTA
AAGTATATATGAGTAAACTTGGTCTGACAGTTACCAATGCTTAATCAGTGAGGCACCTATCTCAGCGATC
TGTCTATTTCGTTCATCCATAGTTGCCTGACTCCCCGTCGTGTAGATAACTACGATACGGGAGGGCTTAC
CATCTGGCCCCAGTGCTGCAATGATACCGCGAGACCCACGCTCACCGGCTCCAGATTTATCAGCAATAAA
CCAGCCAGCCGGAAGGGCCGAGCGCAGAAGTGGTCCTGCAACTTTATCCGCCTCCATCCAGTCTATTAAT
TGTTGCCGGGAAGCTAGAGTAAGTAGTTCGCCAGTTAATAGTTTGCGCAACGTTGTTGCCATTGCTACAG
GCATCGTGGTGTCACGCTCGTCGTTTGGTATGGCTTCATTCAGCTCCGGTTCCCAACGATCAAGGCGAGT
TACATGATCCCCCATGTTGTGCAAAAAAGCGGTTAGCTCCTTCGGTCCTCCGATCGTTGTCAGAAGTAAG
TTGGCCGCAGTGTTATCACTCATGGTTATGGCAGCACTGCATAATTCTCTTACTGTCATGCCATCCGTAA
GATGCTTTTCTGTGACTGGTGAGTACTCAACCAAGTCATTCTGAGAATAGTGTATGCGGCGACCGAGTTG
CTCTTGCCCGGCGTCAATACGGGATAATACCGCGCCACATAGCAGAACTTTAAAAGTGCTCATCATTGGA
AAACGTTCTTCGGGGCGAAAACTCTCAAGGATCTTACCGCTGTTGAGATCCAGTTCGATGTAACCCACTC
GTGCACCCAACTGATCTTCAGCATCTTTTACTTTCACCAGCGTTTCTGGGTGAGCAAAAACAGGAAGGCA
AAATGCCGCAAAAAAGGGAATAAGGGCGACACGGAAATGTTGAATACTCATACTCTTCCTTTTTCAATCA
TGATTGAAGCATTTATCAGGGTTATTGTCTCATGAGCGGATACATATTTGAATGTATTTAGAAAAATAAA
CAAATAGGTCATGACCAAAATCCCTTAACGTGAGTTTTCGTTCCACTGAGCGTCAGACCCCGTAGAAAAG
ATCAAAGGATCTTCTTGAGATCCTTTTTTTCTGCGCGTAATCTGCTGCTTGCAAACAAAAAAACCACCGC
TACCAGCGGTGGTTTGTTTGCCGGATCAAGAGCTACCAACTCTTTTTCCGAAGGTAACTGGCTTCAGCAG
AGCGCAGATACCAAATACTGTCCTTCTAGTGTAGCCGTAGTTAGGCCACCACTTCAAGAACTCTGTAGCA
CCGCCTACATACCTCGCTCTGCTAATCCTGTTACCAGTGGCTGCTGCCAGTGGCGATAAGTCGTGTCTTA
CCGGGTTGGACTCAAGACGATAGTTACCGGATAAGGCGCAGCGGTCGGGCTGAACGGGGGGTTCGTGCAC
ACAGCCCAGCTTGGAGCGAACGACCTACACCGAACTGAGATACCTACAGCGTGAGCTATGAGAAAGCGCC
ACGCTTCCCGAAGGGAGAAAGGCGGACAGGTATCCGGTAAGCGGCAGGGTCGGAACAGGAGAGCGCACGA
GGGAGCTTCCAGGGGGAAACGCCTGGTATCTTTATAGTCCTGTCGGGTTTCGCCACCTCTGACTTGAGCG
TCGATTTTTGTGATGCTCGTCAGGGGGGCGGAGCCTATGGAAAAACGCCAGCAACGCGGCCTTTTTACGG
TTCCTGGCCTTTTGCTGGCCTTTTGCTCACATGTTCTTTCCTGCGTTATCCCCTGATTCTGTGGATAACC
GTATTACCGCCTTTGAGTGAGCTGATACCGCTCGCCGCAGCCGAACGACCGAGCGCAGCGAGTCAGTGAG
CGAGGAAGCGGAAGAGCGCCTGATGCGGTATTTTCTCCTTACGCATCTGTGCGGTATTTCACACCGCAAT
GGTGCACTCTCAGTACAATCTGCTCTGATGCCGCATAGTTAAGCCAGTATACACTCCGCTATCGCTACGT
GACTGGGTCATGGCTGCGCCCCGACACCCGCCAACACCCGCTGACGCGCCCTGACGGGCTTGTCTGCTCC
CGGCATCCGCTTACAGACAAGCTGTGACCGTCTCCGGGAGCTGCATGTGTCAGAGGTTTTCACCGTCATC
ACCGAAACGCGCGAGGCAGCTGCGGTAAAGCTCATCAGCGTGGTCGTGAAGCGATTCACAGATGTCTGCC
TGTTCATCCGCGTCCAGCTCGTTGAGTTTCTCCAGAAGCGTTAATGTCTGGCTTCTGATAAAGCGGGCCA
TGTTAAGGGCGGTTTTTTCCTGTTTGGTCACTGATGCCTCCGTGTAAGGGGGATTTCTGTTCATGGGGGT
AATGATACCGATGAAACGAGAGAGGATGCTCACGATACGGGTTACTGATGATGAACATGCCCGGTTACTG
GAACGTTGTGAGGGTAAACAACTGGCGGTATGGATGCGGCGGGACCAGAGAAAAATCACTCAGGGTCAAT
GCCAGCGCTTCGTTAATACAGATGTAGGTGTTCCACAGGGTAGCCAGCAGCATCCTGCGATGCAGATCCG
GAACATAATGGTGCAGGGCGCTGACTTCCGCGTTTCCAGACTTTACGAAACACGGAAACCGAAGACCATT
CATGTTGTTGCTCAGGTCGCAGACGTTTTGCAGCAGCAGTCGCTTCACGTTCGCTCGCGTATCGGTGATT
CATTCTGCTAACCAGTAAGGCAACCCCGCCAGCCTAGCCGGGTCCTCAACGACAGGAGCACGATCATGCT
AGTCATGCCCCGCGCCCACCGGAAGGAGCTGACTGGGTTGAAGGCTCTCAAGGGCATCGGTCGAGATCCC
GGTGCCTAATGAGTGAGCTAACTTACATTAATTGCGTTGCGCTCACTGCCCGCTTTCCAGTCGGGAAACC
TGTCGTGCCAGCTGCATTAATGAATCGGCCAACGCGCGGGGAGAGGCGGTTTGCGTATTGGGCGCCAGGG
TGGTTTTTCTTTTCACCAGTGAGACGGGCAACAGCTGATTGCCCTTCACCGCCTGGCCCTGAGAGAGTTG
CAGCAAGCGGTCCACGCTGGTTTGCCCCAGCAGGCGAAAATCCTGTTTGATGGTGGTTAACGGCGGGATA
TAACATGAGCTGTCTTCGGTATCGTCGTATCCCACTACCGAGATGTCCGCACCAACGCGCAGCCCGGACT
CGGTAATGGCGCGCATTGCGCCCAGCGCCATCTGATCGTTGGCAACCAGCATCGCAGTGGGAACGATGCC
CTCATTCAGCATTTGCATGGTTTGTTGAAAACCGGACATGGCACTCCAGTCGCCTTCCCGTTCCGCTATC
GGCTGAATTTGATTGCGAGTGAGATATTTATGCCAGCCAGCCAGACGCAGACGCGCCGAGACAGAACTTA
ATGGGCCCGCTAACAGCGCGATTTGCTGGTGACCCAATGCGACCAGATGCTCCACGCCCAGTCGCGTACC
GTCTTCATGGGAGAAAATAATACTGTTGATGGGTGTCTGGTCAGAGACATCAAGAAATAACGCCGGAACA
TTAGTGCAGGCAGCTTCCACAGCAATGGCATCCTGGTCATCCAGCGGATAGTTAATGATCAGCCCACTGA
CGCGTTGCGCGAGAAGATTGTGCACCGCCGCTTTACAGGCTTCGACGCCGCTTCGTTCTACCATCGACAC
CACCACGCTGGCACCCAGTTGATCGGCGCGAGATTTAATCGCCGCGACAATTTGCGACGGCGCGTGCAGG
GCCAGACTGGAGGTGGCAACGCCAATCAGCAACGACTGTTTGCCCGCCAGTTGTTGTGCCACGCGGTTGG
GAATGTAATTCAGCTCCGCCATCGCCGCTTCCACTTTTTCCCGCGTTTTCGCAGAAACGTGGCTGGCCTG
GTTCACCACGCGGGAAACGGTCTGATAAGAGACACCGGCATACTCTGCGACATCGTATAACGTTACTGGT
TTCACATTCACCACCCTGAATTGACTCTCTTCCGGGCGCTATCATGCCATACCGCGAAAGGTTTTGCGCC
ATTCGATGGTGTCCGGGATCTCGACGCTCTCCCTTATGCGACTCCTGCATTAGGAAGCAGCCCAGTAGTA
GGTTGAGGCCGTTGAGCACCGCCGCCGCAAGGAATGGTGCATGCAAGGAGATGGCGCCCAACAGTCCCCC
GGCCACGGGGCCTGCCACCATACCCACGCCGAAACAAGCGCTCATGAGCCCGAAGTGGCGAGCCCGATCT
TCCCCATCGGTGATGTCGGCGATATAGGCGCCAGCAACCGCACCTGTGGCGCCGGTGATGCCGGCCACGA
TGCGTCCGGCGTAGAGGATCGAGATCGATCTCGATCCCGCGAAATTAATACGACTCACTATAGGGGAATT
GTGAGCGGATAACAATTCCCCTCTAGAAATAATTTTGTTTAACTTTAAGAAGGAGATATACCATGGGCAG
CAGCCATCATCATCATCATCACAGCAGCGGCCTGGTGCCGCGCGGCAGCCATATGGCTAGCTGGAGCCAT
CCGCAGTTTGAAAAAGGTGGTGGTAGCGGTGGTGGTTCAGGTGGTAGTGCATGGTCACACCCTCAGTTTG
AGAAAGGATCTGCTGCGGGTGGCGAAGAAGATAAGAAACCGGCAGGTGGCGAAGGTGGCGGTGCCCATAT
CAACCTGAAAGTGAAAGGTCAAGACGGCAACGAAGTCTTTTTCCGCATCAAACGTTCTACCCAGCTGAAA
AAGCTGATGAACGCATACTGTGACCGTCAGTCTGTAGACATGACCGCAATTGCTTTCCTGTTTGATGGTC
GTCGCCTGCGTGCGGAACAGACCCCGGATGAACTGGAGATGGAAGATGGCGACGAAATCGACGCAATGCT
TCATCAGACTGGTGGCTCAAGTGGATCCGCGACCTCTGCTCATACCTGTTGCGATGAATGCAGCCGTCCG
ATGGCCAAGGCGCGTCTCGTCCGGAACGGGAAGGCCTTGTGCGACACCTGCAGCCAGCGGATTCCCTACG
CCCCTTGTGGCAAGTGCGGAAAGCAGACGCGCATGCTCAATGACCAAGGGGAACCGCTCTGCAAGGTCTG
CCGTGCCCTCAACCGCACCTGCGTGCGTTGCGGCAAGCCAGTGCGCAAGGCTGGGCGCTTGGTCGATGGC
GGTGCTGTCTGCGGCCCCTGCGCCAAGTATTACCGTGAACCGCAGGCCTGCGATCAATGTGGGGCAATGG
AGAAGGTTCTTACCGGCGTACAGACAGAAACTGGGCGGCGCCGTCTCTGCGGCAGGTGTTTCCGGCGCCA
TAAAGGCTACAAGAGCTGCAGCATCTGCCGGAAAGACAGGCTGCCTGTCGGCGTGACCGCTGACGGCAAG
CCTATATGCAAAACCTGTTTGAGTGCGGCCGGAAAACCTTTCGTGTGCCCAACCTGTGGCCAGGAAGGAA
TACGCCATAGTAGAAGGCGTTGCCAGAAGTGCTACGTTCGCGATACGGCGAAAAGCCGTGTCGAGGAATA
TGCTCCCCTTTTTAGTCATGCATGGACCCGGGAAGCCTGGCTGGGATTTGGTGCAGAGACCCTGGAGGCA
ATGAATCCAGAAAAGCTAGTGCATCGAATCAACAGCTACTACCTCTTCTTCGTCCGGCTTGATCTCGCCT
TCAGCAAACCTACAGAAATCACGCCGGTCGCGCTGTTGAAAAGCGTCGGCGGCTTGGATGGGCTCCGTCG
ATACACCGTGCCCTATGGCTATCTCCTGAAGCACCGAATCATCCCCGAGACAACGCGCAGTCTCCTGCAG
GACGAGGCTGAATCCATCAGGCAGGAAGCCATGATCGCCAAGCTGGATGGCAAGTGGTATGCCCCAGTCA
TGGCACGCTACCGGAATCACCTGCTGACTGTCCGCGCCCGATACGACAGCCGGGGCTGGAAAGGGGAAGA
TACCCGGATGAAGGCGCGCTCGATTACGCTCAACCTCCGGGCGGCTCGGCGTTTATGCGAAACGCTGGAT
GCCATAGGTGTCCAGATGATTCAGCAGACGACGCCAGAGATGCTGGACAAGTTCTTCATGGACTATCCTG
GACTGGCCGTCTCAATCCGTGCCTTCGTCCGATACCTGAACCGGAAGGAAAAACTCTTTCAGCGCCTGCG
CCTGAAGACAGTTGCCCGGAGTGTGCCGGAAGGGATTTTCCTGCCCCGCGAAAAATCCACTGCGCTCATT
CAAGCGTGGATGACGCCGACTGATGAGACGCTTCGGCAGTCCCTCATCGGCCTGTTCATGCTGCTCTATG
CCCAGACGGTCAAGAACTGTGTTCGGCTTCGTCTGGATGCACTCATCCAACGGGCTGACGGGCGTTATCG
CATAGCATTTGGCCGCGCGGAAATCCACCTGGATGCTCGGATCAGCGCGATACTCGATCGCTATTTGAAC
GTGCGGCAAACACTGGTTGCTCTGGACCATGCCGACGAAAATCCGTATCTCTTTCCGGGACGGCAGTTAG
GCAGTCACCTGAGTGCCGAATCGGTATCCGGTTGGTTGAAAAAGGCGGGCGTCAGCTCCGATCAGTTGTT
TGCAACATCAATCTATAACGCCTATCAAAATGGCCTGCGACTTCCCAAGGTCTTGGTGCGAGCGTTTGGC
ATCACCGATACGACCGCGATCAAGTTCCTCAACATGCTGGATCCCCGCCTGGTCATGGAGATCGAACGCA
AACCACTGGGCGGCGGGGACGAACCCTAATTAACCTAGGCTGCTGCCACCGCTGAGCAATAACTAGCATA
ACCCCTTGGGGCCTCTAAACGGGTCTTGAGGGGTTTTTTGCTGAAAGGAGGAACTATATCCGGAT
Features (pLannotate 1.2.2; 20 found; start..end, strand, type, name):
     12..467     +  rep_origin     f1 ori (sequence partly withheld): f1 bacteriophage origin of replication; arrow indicates direction of (+) strand synthesis
    582..1442    -  CDS            AmpR: β-lactamase; bla; confers resistance to ampicillin, carbenicillin, and related antibiotics
   1443..1535    -  promoter       AmpR promoter: bla
   1616..2204    +  rep_origin     ori: high-copy-number ColE1/pMB1/pBR322/pUC origin of replication
   2390..2529    -  misc_feature   bom: basis of mobility region from pBR322
   2631..2822    -  CDS            rop: Rop protein, which maintains plasmids at low copy number; rop
   2839..3219    +  CDS            YPB1_ECOLX: Protein predicted: Swiss-Prot protein existence level 4. From Escherichia coli.
   3281..3345    -  CDS            TcR (fragment): tetracycline efflux protein; tet; confers resistance to tetracycline
   3360..3381    -  protein_bind   CAP binding site: CAP binding activates transcription in the presence of cAMP. E. coli catabolite activator protein
   3394..4476    -  CDS            lacI: lac repressor; lacI; The lac repressor binds to the lac operator to inhibit transcription in E. coli. This inhibition can be relieved by adding lactose or isopropyl-β-D-thiogalactopyranoside (IPTG).
   4477..4554    -  promoter       lacI promoter: lacI
   4562..4841    -  CDS            TcR (fragment): tetracycline efflux protein; tet; confers resistance to tetracycline
   4867..4885    +  promoter       T7 promoter: promoter for bacteriophage T7 RNA polymerase
   4886..4910    +  protein_bind   lac operator: The lac repressor binds to the lac operator to inhibit transcription in E. coli. This inhibition can be relieved by adding lactose or isopropyl-β-D-thiogalactopyranoside (IPTG). lac repressor encoded by lacI
   4925..4947    +  RBS            RBS: efficient ribosome binding site from bacteriophage T7 gene 10 (Olins and Rangwala, 1989)
   4966..4982    +  CDS            capTEV™ (fragment): composite tag for in vivo biotinylation, TEV protease cleavage, and 6xHis tagging
   4993..5010    +  CDS            thrombin site: thrombin recognition and cleavage site
   5125..5418    +  CDS            SUMO1: SUMO1_ARATH - Also known as SMT3, SUM1. Experimental evidence at protein level: Swiss-Prot protein existence level 1. Ubiquitin-like protein which can be covalently attached to target lysines as a monomer. Does not seem to be involved in protein degradation and may function as an antagonist of ubiquitin in the degradation process. Required for the massive protein sumoylation in the nucleus induced by heat shock and controlled by SIZ1. Involved in the regulation of the heat stress transcription factor HSFA2 in acquired thermotolerance. From Arabidopsis thaliana (Mouse-ear cress).
   7239..7256    +  CDS            SET1 (fragment): solubility-enhancement tag derived from T7 phage gene 10B
   7264..7311    +  terminator     T7 terminator: transcription terminator for bacteriophage T7 RNA polymerase
