[The description below was written by a language model from this plasmid's Addgene catalogue record and pLannotate feature annotations shown in this document.]
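Description:
pSCT376 (pTwinStrep-bdSUMO-ZooTsy_TnsF-Y584F) is a 7,336-nt bacterial expression plasmid for producing and purifying a mutant form of TnsF, a Tn7-like transposon protein from Zoogloea sp. LCSB751. The backbone is a pET-style, pBR322-derived vector. It replicates from a ColE1/pMB1-type origin accompanied by the bom region and the rop gene, which is consistent with the low copy number recorded in the catalogue. It also carries an f1 phage origin and is selected with ampicillin through the β-lactamase gene and its native promoter. Short tetracycline-resistance fragments and a predicted E. coli ORF are non-functional remnants of the pBR322 lineage.

Expression is driven by a T7 promoter followed directly by a lac operator and the T7 gene 10 ribosome binding site. The cassette ends at a T7 terminator, and a plasmid-borne lacI gene supplies repressor. Transcription therefore depends on a host that provides T7 RNA polymerase and is inducible with IPTG. According to the construct name, the open reading frame begins with a Twin-Strep affinity tag and a bdSUMO module fused upstream of TnsF. The automated annotation does not label the Twin-Strep tag. It detects a thrombin site and a small tag fragment near the N-terminus, and it marks the SUMO domain only through homology to a plant SUMO1. The TnsF coding region is not annotated but presumably occupies the unlabelled stretch between the SUMO domain and the terminator. A SUMO fusion of this kind generally aids solubility and allows the tag to be removed by a SUMO-specific protease after Strep-based affinity capture. The insert carries a Y584F substitution, but the record does not state its functional consequence. The stated purpose is protein purification.
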