Addgene plasmid #200877: pSCT376: pTwinStrep-bdSUMO-ZooTsy_TnsF-Y584F
Purpose: ZooTsy_TnsF expression construct for protein purification.
Depositing lab: Feng Zhang. Depositing organization: Broad Institute. Publication: Modularity and diversity of target selectors in Tn7 transposons. Faure G, Saito M, Benler S, Peng I, Wolf YI, Strecker J, Altae-Tran H, Neumann E, Li D, Makarova KS, Macrae RK, Koonin EV, Zhang F. Mol Cell. 2023 Jun 15;83(12):2122-2136.e10. doi: 10.1016/j.molcel.2023.05.013. Epub 2023 Jun 1. PubMed 37267947.
Backbone
  Vector backbone: ColE1
  Vector type: Bacterial Expression
Growth in bacteria
  Bacterial resistance: Ampicillin, 100 μg/mL
  Growth temperature: 37°C
  Growth strain: DH5alpha
  Copy number: Low Copy
Gene/Insert
  Gene/Insert name: ZooTsy_TnsF
  Species: Zoogloea sp. LCSB751
  Mutation: TnsF-Y584F
  Cloning method: Gibson Cloning
Terms and licenses: Academic/Nonprofit Terms; Industry Terms: Not Available to Industry
How to cite: pSCT376: pTwinStrep-bdSUMO-ZooTsy_TnsF-Y584F was a gift from Feng Zhang (Addgene plasmid # 200877 ; http://n2t.net/addgene:200877 ; RRID:Addgene_200877)
